Addgene plasmid #208888: pAbaMCi-GFP-BsaI_pJMP2748
Purpose: Acinetobacter baumannii CRISPRi test plasmid (GFP, BsaI cloning site in gRNA cassette).
Depositing lab: Jason Peters. Depositing organization: University of Wisconsin, Madison. Publication: Essential gene knockdowns reveal genetic vulnerabilities and antibiotic sensitivities in Acinetobacter baumannii. Ward RD, Tran JS, Banta AB, Bacon EE, Rose WE, Peters JM. mBio. 2023 Dec 21:e0205123. doi: 10.1128/mbio.02051-23. PubMed 38126769.
Backbone
  Vector backbone: R6K
  Vector type: Bacterial Expression ; pir dependent origin of replication
Growth in bacteria
  Bacterial resistance: Ampicillin and Gentamicin, 100 & 10 μg/mL
  Growth temperature: 37°C
  Growth strain: BW25141
  Growth instructions: pir dependent origin of replication
  Copy number: Low Copy
Gene/Insert
  Gene/Insert name: dCas9, sgRNA expression cassette, sfGFP
Terms and licenses: Academic/Nonprofit Terms; Industry Terms: Not Available to Industry
How to cite: pAbaMCi-GFP-BsaI_pJMP2748 was a gift from Jason Peters (Addgene plasmid # 208888 ; http://n2t.net/addgene:208888 ; RRID:Addgene_208888)
