[The description below was written by a language model from this plasmid's Addgene catalogue record and pLannotate feature annotations shown in this document.]
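Description:
pAbaMCi-GFP-BsaI_pJMP2748 is an 11.8 kb bacterial CRISPR interference (CRISPRi) test plasmid for Acinetobacter baumannii, built on a low-copy R6K backbone. Its R6K γ origin needs the pi initiator protein, so the plasmid replicates only in pir-positive E. coli hosts and acts as a non-replicating suicide vector elsewhere. It is selected with ampicillin (bla) and gentamicin (aacC1 driven by the class 1 integron Pc promoter). An incP oriT allows transfer by conjugation. Tn7L and Tn7R ends flank the payload, an arrangement typical of mini-Tn7 delivery into the chromosome when transposase is supplied in trans, although the record does not describe the integration procedure. The ampicillin marker, R6K origin and oriT lie outside the Tn7 ends. The gentamicin cassette lies inside them and is flanked by FRT sites, so FLP recombinase could remove it after integration.

The transposable segment carries the three recorded inserts. The first is catalytically dead S. pyogenes Cas9 (D10A/H840A) with a C-terminal 3xMyc tag. The second is an sgRNA cassette, detected through its tracrRNA-derived scaffold, which contains a BsaI site for inserting spacer sequences. The third is superfolder GFP, which serves as the knockdown reporter. A lacI gene under the lacIq promoter and a symmetric lac operator upstream of the sgRNA scaffold suggest IPTG-inducible control. Only a short PLtetO-1-like fragment is annotated upstream of dCas9, and the promoters driving dCas9 and sfGFP are not clearly identified in the record. The rrnB T1 and lambda t0 terminators insulate the cassettes. Several short annotations (CmR, p15A, rop, lacZα, λ integrase) are fragments, most likely cloning remnants or spurious matches. With a GFP-targeting guide cloned in, the construct can be used to measure CRISPRi knockdown efficiency through loss of fluorescence.
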