Features (pLannotate 1.2.2; 31 found; start..end, strand, type, name):
    135..182     -  protein_bind   FRT: FLP-mediated recombination occurs in the 8-bp core sequence TCTAGAAA (Turan and Bode, 2011). FLP recombinase from the Saccharomyces cerevisiae 2μ plasmid
    229..261     -  CDS            CmR (fragment): chloramphenicol acetyltransferase; cat; confers resistance to chloramphenicol
    299..327     +  promoter       Pc promoter: intI1 (promoter lies within the coding sequence); class 1 integron promoter
    516..1049    +  CDS            GmR: gentamycin acetyltransferase; aacC1; confers resistance to gentamycin
   1097..1130    -  protein_bind   FRT (minimal): supports FLP-mediated excision but not integration (Turan and Bode, 2011) FLP recombinase from the Saccharomyces cerevisiae 2μ plasmid
   1195..1281    -  terminator     rrnB T1 terminator: Escherichia coli rrnB; transcription terminator T1 from the E. coli rrnB gene
   1345..1374    -  CDS            CmR (fragment): chloramphenicol acetyltransferase confers resistance to chloramphenicol
   1384..1478    -  terminator     lambda t0 terminator: transcription terminator from phage lambda
   1499..1523    +  misc_feature   MCS (fragment): pBluescript multiple cloning site
   1527..1725    +  mobile_element Tn7R (fragment): mini-Tn7 element (right end of the Tn7 transposon) Tn7
   1797..1865    +  CDS            lacZα (fragment): LacZα fragment of β-galactosidase; lacZ fragment
   1871..1970    -  misc_feature   bom (fragment): basis of mobility region from pBR322
   2072..2107    -  CDS            rop (fragment): Rop protein, which maintains plasmids at low copy number; rop
   2202..2306    +  promoter       AmpR promoter: bla
   2307..3167    +  CDS            AmpR: β-lactamase; bla; confers resistance to ampicillin, carbenicillin, and related antibiotics
   3340..3365    +  CDS            bla(M) (fragment): β-lactamase lacking the signal sequence; bla(M); allows cytosolic expression of β-lactamase
   3468..3856    +  rep_origin     R6K γ ori: γ replication origin from E. coli plasmid R6K; requires the R6K initiator protein pi for replication
   3867..3906    +  CDS            λ integrase (fragment): integrase from phage λ; int
   4125..4233    +  oriT           oriT: incP origin of transfer
   4337..4502    +  mobile_element Tn7L: mini-Tn7 element (left end of the Tn7 transposon) Tn7
   4657..4746    -  CDS            3xMyc: 3 tandem Myc epitope tags
   4756..8859    -  CDS            dCas9: catalytically dead mutant of the Cas9 endonuclease from the Streptococcus pyogenes Type II CRISPR/Cas system RNA-guided DNA-binding protein that lacks endonuclease activity due to the D10A mutation in the RuvC catalytic domain and the H840A mutation in the HNH catalytic domain
   8880..8901    -  promoter       PLtetO-1 promoter (fragment): modified phage lambda PL promoter with tet operator sites (Lutz and Bujard, 1997)
   8953..9072    +  rep_origin     p15A ori (fragment): Plasmids containing the medium-copy-number p15A origin of replication can be propagated in E. coli cells that contain a second plasmid with the ColE1 origin.
   9277..9354    +  promoter       lacIq promoter: lacI (mutant); In the lacIq allele, a single base change in the promoter boosts expression of the lacI gene about 10-fold.
   9355..10437   +  CDS            lacI: lac repressor; lacI; The lac repressor binds to the lac operator to inhibit transcription in E. coli. This inhibition can be relieved by adding lactose or isopropyl-β-D-thiogalactopyranoside (IPTG).
  10450..10471   +  protein_bind   CAP binding site: CAP binding activates transcription in the presence of cAMP. E. coli catabolite activator protein
  10542..10628   +  ncRNA          Thr leader (fragment): Accession: RF00506 - Threonine operon leader
  10713..10732   -  protein_bind   lac operator (symmetric): The lac repressor binds to the lac operator to inhibit transcription in E. coli. This inhibition can be relieved by adding lactose or isopropyl-β-D-thiogalactopyranoside (IPTG). The symmetric lac operator was optimized for tight binding of lac repressor. lac repressor encoded by lacI
  10801..10868   +  misc_RNA       tracrRNA (fragment): trans-activating CRISPR RNA for the Streptococcus pyogenes CRISPR/Cas9 system
  11106..11819   +  CDS            Superfolder GFP: Superfolder GFP is a basic (constitutively fluorescent) green fluorescent protein published in 2005, derived from Aequorea victoria. It is reported to be a very rapidly-maturing weak dimer.
>Addgene plasmid #208888 | pAbaMCi-GFP-BsaI_pJMP2748 | addgene full sequence | sequence record 414422 | Addgene NGS Result
AAACGACCTCCTGGATTTGCTCAGACAGCCTTTTCGTCATTCGTTTCAGCCAAAAAACTTAAGACCGCCG
GTCTTGTCCACTACCTTGCAGTAATGCGGTGGACAGGATCGGCGGTTTTCTTTTCTCTTCTCAAGAAGTT
CCTATACTTTCTAGAGAATAGGAACTTCGGAATAGGAACTTCCTCCTGAACGGCCATAAGAACGAAGGCT
GTCTGTTGAACTCTCGAGCCTTGTCGCCTTGCGTATAATATTTGCCCATGGACGCACACCGTGGAAACGG
ATGAAGGCACGAACCCAGTTGACATAAGCCTGTTCGGTTCGTAAACTGTAATGCAAGTAGCGTATGCGCT
CACGCAACTGGTCCAGAACCTTGACCGAACGCAGCGGTGGTAACGGCGCAGTGGCGGTTTTCATGGCTTG
TTATGACTGTTTTTTTGTACAGTCTATGCCTCGGGCATCCAAGCAGCAAGCGCGTTACGCCGTGGGTCGA
TGTTTGATGTTATGGAGCAGCAACGATGTTACGCAGCAGCAACGATGTTACGCAGCAGGGCAGTCGCCCT
AAAACAAAGTTAGGTGGCTCAAGTATGGGCATCATTCGCACATGTAGGCTCGGCCCTGACCAAGTCAAAT
CCATGCGGGCTGCTCTTGATCTTTTCGGTCGTGAGTTCGGAGACGTAGCCACCTACTCCCAACATCAGCC
GGACTCCGATTACCTCGGGAACTTGCTCCGTAGTAAGACATTCATCGCGCTTGCTGCCTTCGACCAAGAA
GCGGTTGTTGGCGCTCTCGCGGCTTACGTTCTGCCCAAGTTTGAGCAGCCGCGTAGTGAGATCTATATCT
ATGATCTCGCAGTCTCCGGAGAGCACCGGAGGCAGGGCATTGCCACCGCGCTCATCAATCTCCTCAAGCA
TGAGGCCAACGCGCTTGGTGCTTATGTGATCTACGTGCAAGCAGATTACGGTGACGATCCCGCAGTGGCT
CTCTATACAAAGTTGGGCATACGGGAAGAAGTGATGCACTTTGATATCGACCCAAGTACCGCCACCTAAC
AATTCGTTCAAGCCGAGATCTCGAGCATCAGCTTCAAAAGCGCTCTGAAGTTCCTATACTTTCTAGAGAA
TAGGAACTTCGGAATAGGTACTTCAAGATCCCCAATTCGAGCTCATCGTCCGGGCCGCAAGCTCCTAGCG
GCGGATTTGTCCTACTCAGGAGAGCGTTCACCGACAAACAACAGATAAAACGAAAGGCCCAGTCTTTCGA
CTGAGCCTTTCGTTTTATTTGATGCCTCAAGCTAGAGAGTCATTACCCCAGGCGTTTAAGGGCACCAATA
ACTGCCTTAAAAAAATTACGCCCCGCCCTGCCACTCATCGCAGTCTAGCTTGGATTCTCACCAATAAAAA
ACGCCCGGCGGCAACCGAGCGTTCTGAACAAATCCAGATGGAGTTCTGAGGTCATTACTGGATCTATCAA
CAGGAGTCCAAGCTCAGCTAATTAAGCTAGCTTATCGATACCGTCGACCTCGAACCCCACGCCCCTCTTT
AATACGACGGGCAATTTGCACTTCAGAAAATGAAGAGTTTGCTTTAGCCATAACAAAAGTCCAGTATGCT
TTTTCACAGCATAACTGGACTGATTTCAGTTTACAACTATTCTGTCTAGTTTAAGACTTTATTGTCATAG
TTTAGATCTATTTTGTTCAGTTTAAGACTTTATTGTCCGCCCACACCTGCTTACGCAGGGCATCCATTTA
TTACTCAACCGTAACCGATTTTGCCAGGTTACGCGGCTGGTCCTCTAGCTGGCGTAATAGCGAAGAGGCC
CGCACCGATCGCCCTTCCCAACAGTTGCGCAGCCTGAATGGCGAATGGCGCCTGATGCGGTATTTTCTCC
TTACGCATCTGTGCGGTATTTCACACCGCATATGGTGCACTCTCAGTACAATCTGCTCTGATGCCGCATA
GTTAAGCCAGCCCCGACACCCGCCAACACCCGCTGACGCGCCCTGACGGGCTTGTCTGCTCCCGGCATCC
GCTTACAGACAAGCTGTGACCGTCTCCGGGAGCTGCATGTGTCAGAGGTTTTCACCGTCGTCACCGAAAC
GCGCGAGACGAAAGGGCCTCGTGATACGCCTATTTTTATAGGTTAATGTCATGATAATAATGGTTTCTTA
GACGTCAGGTGGCACTTTTCGGGGAAATGTGCGCGGAACCCCTATTTGTTTATTTTTCTAAATACATTCA
AATATGTATCCGCTCATGAGACAATAACCCTGATAAATGCTTCAATAATATTGAAAAAGGAAGAGTATGA
GTATTCAACATTTCCGTGTCGCCCTTATTCCCTTTTTTGCGGCATTTTGCCTTCCTGTTTTTGCTCACCC
AGAAACGCTGGTGAAAGTAAAAGATGCTGAAGATCAGTTGGGTGCACGAGTGGGTTACATCGAACTGGAT
CTCAACAGCGGTAAGATCCTTGAGAGTTTTCGCCCCGAAGAACGTTTTCCAATGATGAGCACTTTTAAAG
TTCTGCTATGTGGCGCGGTATTATCCCGTATTGACGCCGGGCAAGAGCAACTCGGTCGCCGCATACACTA
TTCTCAGAATGACTTGGTTGAGTACTCACCAGTCACAGAAAAGCATCTTACGGATGGCATGACAGTAAGA
GAATTATGCAGTGCTGCCATAACCATGAGTGATAACACTGCGGCCAACTTACTTCTGACAACGATCGGAG
GACCGAAGGAGCTAACCGCTTTTTTGCACAACATGGGGGATCATGTAACTCGCCTTGATCGTTGGGAACC
GGAGCTGAATGAAGCCATACCAAACGACGAGCGTGACACCACGATGCCTGTAGCAATGGCAACAACGTTG
CGCAAACTATTAACTGGCGAACTACTTACTCTAGCTTCCCGGCAACAATTAATAGACTGGATGGAGGCGG
ATAAAGTTGCAGGACCACTTCTGCGCTCGGCCCTTCCGGCTGGCTGGTTTATTGCTGATAAATCTGGAGC
CGGTGAGCGTGGGTCCCGCGGTATCATTGCAGCACTGGGGCCAGATGGTAAGCCCTCCCGTATCGTAGTT
ATCTACACGACGGGGAGTCAGGCAACTATGGATGAACGAAATAGACAGATCGCTGAGATAGGTGCCTCAC
TGATTAAGCATTGGTAACTGTCAGACCAAGTTTACTCATATATACTTTAGATTGATTTAAAACTTCATTT
TTAATTTAAAAGGATCTAGGTGAAGATCCTTTTTGATAATCTCATGACCAAAATCCCTTAACGTGAGTTT
TCGTTCCACTGAGCGTCAGACCCCGTAGAAAAGATCAAAGGCAGTTATTGGTGCCTCACTGATTAAGCAT
TGGTAACTGTCAGACCAAGTTTACTCATATATACTTTAGATTGATTTAAAACTTCATTTTTAATTTTTGC
GGCCGCAAGATCCGGCCACGATGCGTCCGGCGTAGAGGATCTGAAGATCAGCAGTTCAACCTGTTGATAG
TACGTACTAAGCTCTCATGTTTCACGTACTAAGCTCTCATGTTTAACGTACTAAGCTCTCATGTTTAACG
AACTAAACCCTCATGGCTAACGTACTAAGCTCTCATGGCTAACGTACTAAGCTCTCATGTTTCACGTACT
AAGCTCTCATGTTTGAACAATAAAATTAATATAAATCAGCAACTTAAATAGCCTCTAAGGTTTTAAGTTT
TATAAGAAAAAAAAGAATATATAAGGCTTTTAAAGCTTTTAAGGTTTAACGGTTGTGGACAACAAGCCAG
GGATGTAACGCACTGAGAAGCCCTTAGAGCCTCTCAAAGCAATTTTGAGTGACACAGGAACACTTAACGG
CTGACATGGGAATTAGCCATGGCATCACAGTATCGTGATGACAGAGGCAGGGAGTGCGGCCTTTTTACGG
TTCCTGGCCTTTTGCTGGCCTTTTGCTCACATGTTCTTTCCTGCGTTATCAGGGGATTCCTTAAGGTATA
CTTTCCGCTGCATAACCCTGCTTCGGGGTCATTATAGCGATTTTTTCGGTATATCCATCCTTTTTCGCAC
GATATACAGGATTTTGCCAAAGGGTTCGTGTAGACTTTCCTTGGTGTATCCAACGGCGTCAGCCGGGCAG
GATAGGTGAAGTAGGCCCACCCGCGAGCGGGTGTTCCTTCTTCACTGTCCCTTATTCGCACCTGGCGGTG
CTCAACGGGAATCCTGCTCTGCGAGGCTGGCCGATAAGCTCTGATACCGCTCGCCGCAGCCGAACGACCG
AGCGCAGCGGGTCAGTGAGCGAGGAAGCGGAAGAGCCCAAACATAACAGGAAGAAAAATGCCCCGCTGTG
GGCGGACAAAATAGTTGGGAACTGGGAGGGGTGGAAATGGAGTTTTTAAGGATTATTTAGGGAAGAGTGA
CAAAATAGATGGGAACTGGGTGTAGCGTCGTAAGCTAATACGAAAATTAAAAATGACAAAATAGTTTGGA
ACTAGATTTCACTTATCTGGTTCTTGAGGCGGTTAAAAGAGCCGTACTCTTCTCCGATGTCGACTAGGCC
ATGATGCTCATTCTGTGGGACCAAAACGAAAAAACACCCTTTCGGGTGTCTTTTCTGGAATTTGGTACCG
AGGCTGCAAGTCCCATTAAGGAGGCGCGCCTTATTACAGATCTTCCTCAGAGATGAGCTTCTGTTCCAGA
TCTTCTTCTGAAATCAACTTTTGTTCCAGATCTTCTTCAGAGATGAGTTTCTGCTCCGCGGCCGCGTCAC
CTCCTAGCTGACTCAAATCAATGCGTGTTTCATAAAGACCAGTGATGGATTGATGGATAAGAGTGGCATC
TAAAACTTCTTTTGTAGACGTATATCGTTTACGATCAATTGTTGTATCAAAATATTTAAAAGCAGCGGGA
GCTCCAAGATTCGTCAACGTAAATAAATGAATAATATTTTCTGCTTGTTCACGTATTGGTTTGTCTCTAT
GTTTGTTATATGCACTAAGAACTTTATCTAAATTGGCATCTGCTAAAATAACACGCTTAGAAAATTCACT
GATTTGCTCAATAATCTCATCTAAATAATGCTTATGCTGCTCCACAAACAATTGTTTTTGTTCGTTATCT
TCTGGACTACCCTTCAACTTTTCATAATGACTAGCTAAATATAAAAAATTCACATATTTGCTTGGCAGAG
CCAGCTCATTTCCTTTTTGTAATTCTCCGGCACTAGCCAGCATCCGTTTACGACCGTTTTCTAACTCAAA
AAGACTATATTTAGGTAGTTTAATGATTAAGTCTTTTTTAACTTCCTTATATCCTTTAGCTTCTAAAAAG
TCAATCGGATTTTTTTCAAAGGAACTTCTTTCCATAATTGTGATCCCTAGTAACTCTTTAACGGATTTTA
ACTTCTTCGATTTCCCTTTTTCCACCTTAGCAACCACTAGGACTGAATAAGCTACCGTTGGACTATCAAA
ACCACCATATTTTTTTGGATCCCAGTCTTTTTTACGAGCAATAAGCTTGTCCGAATTTCTTTTTGGTAAA
ATTGACTCCTTGGAGAATCCGCCTGTCTGTACTTCTGTTTTCTTGACAATATTGACTTGGGGCATGGACA
ATACTTTGCGCACTGTGGCAAAATCTCGCCCTTTATCCCAGACAATTTCTCCAGTTTCCCCATTAGTTTC
GATTAGAGGGCGTTTGCGAATCTCTCCATTTGCAAGTGTAATTTCTGTTTTGAAGAAGTTCATGATATTA
GAGTAAAAGAAATATTTTGCGGTTGCTTTGCCTATTTCTTGCTCAGACTTAGCAATCATTTTACGAACAT
CATAAACTTTATAATCACCATAGACAAACTCCGATTCAAGTTTTGGATATTTCTTAATCAAAGCAGTTCC
AACGACGGCATTTAGATACGCATCATGGGCATGATGGTAATTGTTAATCTCACGTACTTTATAGAATTGG
AAATCTTTTCGGAAGTCAGAAACTAATTTAGATTTTAAGGTAATCACTTTAACCTCTCGAATAAGTTTAT
CATTTTCATCGTATTTAGTATTCATGCGACTATCCAAAATTTGTGCCACATGCTTAGTGATTTGGCGAGT
TTCAACCAATTGGCGTTTGATAAAACCAGCTTTATCAAGTTCACTCAAACCTCCACGTTCAGCTTTCGTT
AAATTATCAAACTTACGTTGAGTGATTAACTTGGCGTTTAGAAGTTGTCTCCAATAGTTTTTCATCTTTT
TGACTACTTCTTCACTTGGAACGTTATCCGATTTACCACGATTTTTATCAGAACGCGTTAAGACCTTATT
GTCTATTGAATCGTCTTTAAGGAAACTTTGTGGAACAATGGCATCGACATCATAATCACTTAAACGATTA
ATATCTAATTCTTGGTCCACATACATGTCTCTTCCATTTTGGAGATAATAGAGATAGAGCTTTTCATTTT
GCAATTGAGTATTTTCAACAGGATGCTCTTTAAGAATCTGACTTCCTAATTCTTTGATACCTTCTTCGAT
TCGTTTCATACGCTCTCGCGAATTTTTCTGGCCCTTTTGAGTTGTCTGATTTTCACGTGCCATTTCAATA
ACGATATTTTCTGGCTTATGCCGCCCCATTACTTTGACCAATTCATCAACAACTTTTACAGTCTGTAAAA
TACCTTTTTTAATAGCAGGGCTACCAGCTAAATTTGCAATATGTTCATGTAAACTATCGCCTTGTCCAGA
CACTTGTGCTTTTTGAATATCTTCTTTAAATGTCAAACTATCATCATGGATCAGCTGCATAAAATTGCGA
TTGGCAAAACCATCTGATTTCAAAAAATCTAATATTGTTTTGCCAGATTGCTTATCCCTAATACCATTAA
TCAATTTTCGAGACAAACGTCCCCAACCAGTATAACGGCGACGTTTAAGCTGTTTCATCACCTTATCATC
AAAGAGGTGAGCATATGTTTTAAGTCTTTCCTCAATCATCTCCCTATCTTCAAATAAGGTCAATGTTAAA
ACAATATCCTCTAAGATATCTTCATTTTCTTCATTATCCAAAAAATCTTTATCTTTAATAATTTTTAGCA
AATCATGGTAGGTACCTAATGAAGCATTAAATCTATCTTCAACTCCTGAAATTTCAACACTATCAAAACA
TTCTATTTTTTTGAAATAATCTTCTTTTAATTGCTTAACGGTTACTTTTCGATTTGTTTTGAAGAGTAAA
TCAACAATGGCTTTCTTCTGTTCACCTGAAAGAAATGCTGGTTTTCGCATTCCTTCAGTAACATATTTGA
CCTTTGTCAATTCGTTATAAACCGTAAAATACTCATAAAGCAAACTATGTTTTGGTAGTACTTTTTCATT
TGGAAGATTTTTATCAAAGTTTGTCATGCGTTCAATAAATGATTGAGCTGAAGCACCTTTATCGACAACT
TCTTCAAAATTCCATGGGGTAATTGTTTCTTCAGACTTCCGAGTCATCCATGCAAAACGACTATTGCCAC
GCGCCAATGGACCAACATAATAAGGGATTCGAAAAGTCAAGATTTTTTCAATCTTCTCACGATTGTCTTT
TAAAAATGGATAAAAATCTTCTTGTCGTCTCAAAATAGCATGCAGCTCACCCAAGTGAATTTGATGGGGA
ATAGAGCCGTTGTCAAAGGTCCGTTGCTTGCGCAGCAAATCTTCACGATTTAGTTTCACCAATAATTCCT
CAGTACCATCCATTTTTTCTAAAATTGGTTTGATAAATTTATAAAATTCTTCTTGGCTAGCTCCCCCATC
AATATAACCTGCATATCCGTTTTTTGATTGATCAAAAAAGATTTCTTTATACTTTTCTGGAAGTTGTTGT
CGAACTAAAGCTTTTAAAAGAGTCAAGTCTTGATGATGTTCATCGTAGCGTTTAATCATTGAAGCTGATA
GGGGAGCCTTAGTTATTTCAGTATTTACTCTTAGGATATCTGAAAGTAAAATAGCATCTGATAAATTCTT
AGCTGCCAAAAACAAATCAGCATATTGATCTCCAATTTGCGCCAATAAATTATCTAAATCATCATCGTAA
GTATCTTTTGAAAGCTGTAATTTAGCATCTTCTGCCAAATCAAAATTTGATTTAAAATTAGGGGTCAAAC
CCAATGACAAAGCAATGAGATTCCCAAATAAGCCATTTTTCTTCTCACCGGGGAGCTGAGCAATGAGATT
TTCTAATCGTCTTGATTTACTCAATCGTGCAGAAAGAATCGCTTTAGCATCTACTCCACTTGCGTTAATA
GGGTTTTCTTCAAATAATTGATTGTAGGTTTGTACCAACTGGATAAATAGTTTGTCCACATCACTATTAT
CAGGATTTAAATCTCCCTCAATCAAAAAATGACCACGAAACTTAATCATATGCGCTAAGGCCAAATAGAT
TAAGCGCAAATCCGCTTTATCAGTAGAATCTACCAATTTTTTTCGCAGATGATAGATAGTTGGATATTTC
TCATGATAAGCAACTTCATCTACTATATTTCCAAAAATAGGATGACGTTCATGCTTCTTATCTTCTTCCA
CCAAAAAAGACTCTTCAAGTCGATGAAAGAAACTATCATCTACTTTCGCCATCTCATTTGAAAAAATCTC
CTGTAGATAACAAATACGATTCTTCCGACGTGTATACCTTCTACGAGCTGTCCGTTTGAGACGAGTCGCT
TCCGCTGTCTCTCCACTGTCAAATAAAAGAGCCCCTATAAGATTTTTTTTGATACTGTGGCGGTCTGTAT
TTCCCAGAACCTTGAACTTTTTAGACGGAACCTTATATTCATCAGTGATCACCGCCCATCCGACGCTATT
TGTGCCGATAGCTAAGCCTATTGAGTATTTCTTATCCATACTAGTTTTCCTGTGTGAAACCTGCTGATGT
GCTCAGTATCTTGTTATCCGCTCACATTTATAATATTTTATCTGATTAATAAGATGATCTTCTTGAGATC
GTTTTGGTCTGCGCGTAATCTCTTGCTCTGAAAACGAAAAAACCGCCTTGCAGGGCGGTTTTTCGAAGGT
TCTCTGAGCTACCAACTCTTTGAACCGAGGTAACTGGCTTGGTGATAAGCTGTCAAACCAGATCAATTCG
CACTAGTCTGCAGACGTAAAAAAAGCGGCGTGGTTAGCCGCTTTTTTAATTGCCGGAGCGCAATAAAAAA
GCCCCCGGAAGGTGATCTTCCGGGGGCTTTCTCATGCGTTGCTTGTATTGAAAATGGGGGCCATGCCTAC
CTATCTGCCTCCCGGGAAGCGGCATGCATTTACGTTGACACCATCGAATGGTGCAAAACCTTTCGCGGTA
TGGCATGATAGCGCCCGGAAGAGAGTCAATTCAGGGTGGTGAATGTGAAACCAGTAACGTTATACGATGT
CGCAGAGTATGCCGGTGTCTCTTATCAGACCGTTTCCCGCGTGGTGAACCAGGCCAGCCACGTTTCTGCG
AAAACGCGGGAAAAAGTGGAAGCGGCGATGGCGGAGCTGAATTACATTCCCAACCGCGTGGCACAACAAC
TGGCGGGCAAACAGTCGTTGCTGATTGGCGTTGCCACCTCCAGTCTGGCCCTGCACGCGCCGTCGCAAAT
TGTCGCGGCGATTAAATCTCGCGCCGATCAACTGGGTGCCAGCGTGGTGGTGTCGATGGTAGAACGAAGC
GGCGTCGAAGCCTGTAAAGCGGCGGTGCACAATCTTCTCGCGCAACGCGTCAGTGGGCTGATCATTAACT
ATCCGCTGGATGACCAGGATGCCATTGCTGTGGAAGCTGCCTGCACTAATGTTCCGGCGTTATTTCTTGA
TGTCTCTGACCAGACACCCATCAACAGTATTATTTTCTCCCATGAAGATGGTACGCGACTGGGCGTGGAG
CATCTGGTCGCATTGGGTCACCAGCAAATCGCGCTGTTAGCGGGCCCATTAAGTTCTGTCTCGGCGCGTC
TGCGTCTGGCTGGCTGGCATAAATATCTCACTCGCAATCAAATTCAGCCGATAGCGGAACGGGAAGGCGA
CTGGAGTGCCATGTCCGGTTTTCAACAAACCATGCAAATGCTGAATGAGGGCATCGTTCCCACTGCGATG
CTGGTTGCCAACGATCAGATGGCGCTGGGCGCAATGCGCGCCATTACCGAGTCCGGGCTGCGCGTTGGTG
CGGATATCTCGGTAGTGGGATACGACGATACCGAAGATAGCTCATGTTATATCCCGCCGTTAACCACCAT
CAAACAGGATTTTCGCCTGCTGGGGCAAACCAGCGTGGACCGCTTGCTGCAACTCTCTCAGGGCCAGGCG
GTGAAGGGCAATCAGCTGTTGCCCGTCTCACTGGTGAAAAGAAAAACCACCCTGGCGCCCAATACGCAAA
CCGCCTCTCCCCGCGCGTTGGCCGATTCATTAATGCAGCTGGCACGACAGGTTTCCCGACTGGAAAGCGG
GCAGTGAGCGCAACGCAATTAATGTAAGTTAGCTCACTCATTAGGCACCCCACCCGGGTCCTTGAGCCCC
ATTATCACCTCCAAAGCCTTCTCGTCTGGTCAGTTTCACCTGTTTTACGTAAAAACCCGCTTCGGCGGGT
TTTTACTTTTGGGGAAACACAGAAAAAAGCCCGCACCTGACAGTGCGGGCTTTTTTTTTCGACCAAAGGT
GCGACTACTCTTGCCTACTACCTATCGACTGAGCTGAAAGAATTCGGAAAATTTTTTTTCAAAAGTACTT
GAAATTGTGAGCGCTCACAATTATAATTCTAGTAGAGACCAACTTTGGTCTCCACCATAGCGGTCGGTCT
CTGTTTAAGAGCTATGCTGGAAACAGCATAGCAAGTTTAAATAAGGCTAGTCCGTTATCAACTTGAAAAA
GTGGCACCGAGTCGGTGCTTTTTTTTTGAATTCATGTGGCTGACCGTTCTGTTGTCTCTCGCTCTTCCGA
GTAGACGAACAATAAGGCCTCCCTAACGGGGGGCCTTTTTTATTGATAACAAAAGTCAGTGCTTCCGCTA
TTTCCAAAATACCGGGCTAATACGGTTTAAACGAAAATTTATCAAAAAGAGTATTGACTTAAAGTCTAAC
CTATAGGATACTTACAGCCAGATCTGAGCGAGAAGGAGGTAAAGTATGAGCAAAGGAGAAGAACTTTTCA
CTGGAGTTGTCCCAATTCTTGTTGAATTAGATGGTGATGTTAATGGGCACAAATTTTCTGTCCGTGGAGA
GGGTGAAGGTGATGCTACAAACGGAAAACTCACCCTTAAATTTATTTGCACTACTGGAAAACTACCTGTT
CCGTGGCCAACACTTGTCACTACTCTGACCTATGGTGTTCAATGCTTTTCCCGTTATCCGGATCACATGA
AACGGCATGACTTTTTCAAGAGTGCCATGCCCGAAGGTTATGTACAGGAACGCACTATATCTTTCAAAGA
TGACGGGACCTACAAGACGCGTGCTGAAGTCAAGTTTGAAGGTGATACCCTTGTTAATCGTATCGAGTTA
AAGGGTATTGATTTTAAAGAAGATGGAAACATTCTTGGACACAAACTGGAGTACAACTTTAACTCACACA
ATGTATACATCACGGCAGACAAACAAAAGAATGGAATCAAAGCTAACTTCAAAATTCGCCACAACGTTGA
AGATGGTTCCGTTCAACTAGCAGACCATTATCAACAAAATACTCCAATTGGCGATGGCCCTGTCCTTTTA
CCAGACAACCATTACCTGTCGACACAATCTGTCCTTTCGAAAGATCCCAACGAAAAGCGTGACCACATGG
TCCTTCTTGAGTTTGTAACTGCTGCTGGGATTACACATGGCATGGATGAGCTCTACAAATAATAAGTTT
